>Addgene plasmid #117561 | pEPOR1CB0081 | addgene full sequence | sequence record 228160 | Addgene NGS Result
TCTGTGAAGACAAACTAGAATTCGAGCTCGGAGCATCTTCATTCTTAAGATATGAAGATAATCTTCAAAA
GGCCCCTGGGAATCTGAAAGAAGAGAAGCAGGCCCATTTATATGGGAAAGAACAATAGTATTTCTTATAT
AGGCCCATTTAAGTTGAAAACAATCTTCAAAAGTCCCACATCGCTTAGATAAGAAAACGAAGCTGAGTTT
ATATACAGCTAGAGTCGAAGTAGTGATTGCAGAATGATCCACAGAGCTCGTTTTAGAGCTAGAAATAGCA
AGTTAAAATAAGGCTAGTCCGTTATCAACTTGAAAAAGTGGCACCGAGTCGGTGCTTTTTTTCTAGACCC
AGCTTTCTTGTACAAAGTTGGCATTACGCTTTACTTGTCTTCTGCACGAAGTGGTTTAAACTATCAGTGT
TTGACAGGATATATTGGCGGGTAAACCTAAGAGAAAAGAGCGTTTATTAGAATAATCGGATATTTAAAAG
GGCGTGAAAAGGTTTATCCGTTCGTCCATTTGTATGTGCATGCCAACCACAGGGTTCCCCAGATCAGGCG
CTGGCTGCTGAACCCCCAGCCGGAACTGACCCCACAAGGCCCTAGCGTTTGCAATGCACCAGGTCATCAT
TGACCCAGGCGTGTTCCACCAGGCCGCTGCCTCGCAACTCTTCGCAGGCTTCGCCGACCTGCTCGCGCCA
CTTCTTCACGCGGGTGGAATCCGATCCGCACATGAGGCGGAAGGTTTCCAGCTTGAGCGGGTACGGCTCC
CGGTGCGAGCTGAAATAGTCGAACATCCGTCGGGCCGTCGGCGACAGCTTGCGGTACTTCTCCCATATGA
ATTTCGTGTAGTGGTCGCCAGCAAACAGCACGACGATTTCCTCGTCGATCAGGACCTGGCAACGGGACGT
TTTCTTGCCACGGTCCAGGACGCGGAAGCGGTGCAGCAGCGACACCGATTCCAGGTGCCCAACGCGGTCG
GACGTGAAGCCCATCGCCGTCGCCTGTAGGCGCGACAGGCATTCCTCGGCCTTCGTGTAATACCGGCCAT
TGATCGACCAGCCCAGGTCCTGGCAAAGCTCGTAGAACGTGAAGGTGATCGGCTCGCCGATAGGGGTGCG
CTTCGCGTACTCCAACACCTGCTGCCACACCAGTTCGTCATCGTCGGCCCGCAGCTCGACGCCGGTGTAG
GTGATCTTCACGTCCTTGTTGACGTGGAAAATGACCTTGTTTTGCAGCGCCTCGCGCGGGATTTTCTTGT
TGCGCGTGGTGAACAGGGCAGAGCGGGCCGTGTCGTTTGGCATCGCTCGCATCGTGTCCGGCCACGGCGC
AATATCGAACAAGGAAAGCTGCATTTCCTTGATCTGCTGCTTCGTGTGTTTCAGCAACGCGGCCTGCTTG
GCCTCGCTGACCTGTTTTGCCAGGTCCTCGCCGGCGGTTTTTCGCTTCTTGGTCGTCATAGTTCCTCGCG
TGTCGATGGTCATCGACTTCGCCAAACCTGCCGCCTCCTGTTCAAGACGACGCGAACGCTCCACGGCGGC
CGATGGCGCGGGCAGGGCAGGGGGAGCCAGTTGCACGCTGTCGCGCTCGATCTTGGCCGTAGCTTGCTGG
ACCATCGAGCCGACGGACTGGAAGGTTTCGCGGGGCGCACGCATGACGGTGCGGCTTGCGATGGTTTCGG
CATCCTCGGCGGAAAACCCCGCGTCGATCAGTTCTTGCCTGTATGCCTTCCGGTCAAACGTCCGATTCAT
TCACCCTCCTTGCGGGATTGCCCCGACTCACGCCGGGGCAATGTGCCCTTATTCCTGATTTGACCCGCCT
GGTGCCTTGGTGTCCAGATAATCCACCTTATCGGCAATGAAGTCGGTCCCGTAGACCGTCTGGCCGTCCT
TCTCGTACTTGGTATTCCGAATCTTGCCCTGCACGAATACCAGCGACCCCTTGCCCAAATACTTGCCGTG
GGCCTCGGCCTGAGAGCCAAAACACTTGATGCGGAAGAAGTCGGTGCGCTCCTGCTTGTCGCCGGCATCG
TTGCGCCACATCTAGGATCTGCCAGGAACCGTAAAAAGGCCGCGTTGCTGGCGTTTTTCCATAGGCTCCG
CCCCCCTGACGAGCATCACAAAAATCGACGCTCAAGTCAGAGGTGGCGAAACCCGACAGGACTATAAAGA
TACCAGGCGTTTCCCCCTGGAAGCTCCCTCGTGCGCTCTCCTGTTCCGACCCTGCCGCTTACCGGATACC
TGTCCGCCTTTCTCCCTTCGGGAAGCGTGGCGCTTTCTCATAGCTCACGCTGTAGGTATCTCAGTTCGGT
GTAGGTCGTTCGCTCCAAGCTGGGCTGTGTGCACGAACCCCCCGTTCAGCCCGACCGCTGCGCCTTATCC
GGTAACTATCGTCTTGAGTCCAACCCGGTAAGACACGACTTATCGCCACTGGCAGCAGCCACTGGTAACA
GGATTAGCAGAGCGAGGTATGTAGGCGGTGCTACAGAGTTCTTGAAGTGGTGGCCTAACTACGGCTACAC
TAGAAGAACAGTATTTGGTATCTGCGCTCTGCTGAAGCCAGTTACCTTCGGAAAAAGAGTTGGTAGCTCT
TGATCCGGCAAACAAACCACCGCTGGTAGCGGTGGTTTTTTTGTTTGCAAGCAGCAGATTACGCGCAGAA
AAAAAGGATCTCAAGAAGATCCTTTGATCTTTTCTACGGGGTCTGACGCTCAGTGGAACGAAAACTCACG
TTAAGGGATTTTGGTCATGAGATTATCAAAAAGGATCTTCACCTAGATCCTTTTAAATTAAAAATGAAGT
TTTAAATCAATCTAAAGTATATATGAGTAAACTTGGTCTGACAGTTACCAATGCTTAATCAGTGAGGCAC
CTATCTCAGCGATCTGTCTATTTCGTTCATCCATAGTTGCCTGACTCCCCGTCGTGTAGATAACTACGAT
ACGGGAGGGCTTACCATCTGGCCCCAGTGCTGCAATGATACCGCGAGAACCACGCTCACCGGCTCCAGAT
TTATCAGCAATAAACCAGCCAGCCGGAAGGGCCGAGCGCAGAAGTGGTCCTGCAACTTTATCCGCCTCCA
TCCAGTCTATTAATTGTTGCCGGGAAGCTAGAGTAAGTAGTTCGCCAGTTAATAGTTTGCGCAACGTTGT
TGCCATTGCTACAGGCATCGTGGTGTCACGCTCGTCGTTTGGTATGGCTTCATTCAGCTCCGGTTCCCAA
CGATCAAGGCGAGTTACATGATCCCCCATGTTGTGCAAAAAAGCGGTTAGCTCCTTCGGTCCTCCGATCG
TTGTCAGAAGTAAGTTGGCCGCAGTGTTATCACTCATGGTTATGGCAGCACTGCATAATTCTCTTACTGT
CATGCCATCCGTAAGATGCTTTTCTGTGACTGGTGAGTACTCAACCAAGTCATTCTGAGAATAGTGTATG
CGGCGACCGAGTTGCTCTTGCCCGGCGTCAATACGGGATAATACCGCGCCACATAGCAGAACTTTAAAAG
TGCTCATCATTGGAAAACGTTCTTCGGGGCGAAAACTCTCAAGGATCTTACCGCTGTTGAGATCCAGTTC
GATGTAACCCACTCGTGCACCCAACTGATCTTCAGCATCTTTTACTTTCACCAGCGTTTCTGGGTGAGCA
AAAACAGGAAGGCAAAATGCCGCAAAAAAGGGAATAAGGGCGACACGGAAATGTTGAATACTCATACTCT
TCCTTTTTCAATATTATTGAAGCATTTATCAAGGTTATTGTCTCATGAGCGGATACATATTTGAATGTAT
TTAGAAAAATAAACAAATAGGGGTTCCGCGCACGAATTGGCCAGCGCTGCCATTTTTGGGGTGAGGCCGT
TCGCGGCCGAGGGGCGCAGCCCCTGGGGGGATGGGAGGCCCGCGTTAGCGGGCCGGGAGGGTTCGAGAAG
GGGGGGCACCCCCCTTCGGCGTGCGCGGTCACGCGCACAGGGCGCAGCCCTGGTTAAAAACAAGGTTTAT
AAATATTGGTTTAAAAGCAGGTTAAAAGACAGGTTAGCGGTGGCCGAAAAACGGGCGGAAACCCTTGCAA
ATGCTGGATTTTCTGCCTGTGGACAGCCCCTCAAATGTCAATAGGTGCGCCCCTCATCTGTCAGCACTCT
GCCCCTCAAGTGTCAAGGATCGCGCCCCTCATCTGTCAGTAGTCGCGCCCCTCAAGTGTCAATACCGCAG
GGCACTTATCCCCAGGCTTGTCCACATCATCTGTGGGAAACTCGCGTAAAATCAGGCGTTTTCGCCGATT
TGCGAGGCTGGCCAGCTCCACGTCGCCGGCCGAAATCGAGCCTGCCCCTCATCTGTCAACGCCGCGCCGG
GTGAGTCGGCCCCTCAAGTGTCAACGTCCGCCCCTCATCTGTCAGTGAGGGCCAAGTTTTCCGCGAGGTA
TCCACAACGCCGGCGGCCGCGGTGTCTCGCACACGGCTTCGACGGCGTTTCTGGCGCGTTTGCAGGGCCA
TAGACGGCCGCCAGCCCAGCGGCGAGGGCAACCAGCCCGGTGAGCGTCGCAAAGGAGATCCTGATCTGAC
TGATGGGCTGCCTGTATCGAGTGGTGATTTTGTGCCGAGCTGCCGGTCGGGGAGCTGTTGGCTGGCTGGT
GGCAGGATATATTGTGGTGTAAACAAATTGACGCTTAGACAACTTAATAACACATTGCGGACGTTTTTAA
TGTACTGGGGTGGATGCAGTGGGCCCCAC
Features (pLannotate 1.2.2; 11 found; start..end, strand, type, name):
    167..183     +  promoter       AtU6 promoter (fragment): consensus promoter from the three Arabidopsis U6 snRNA genes (Waibel and Filipowicz, 1990; Nekrasov et al., 2013)
    260..335     +  misc_RNA       gRNA scaffold: guide RNA scaffold for the Streptococcus pyogenes CRISPR/Cas9 system
    347..368     -  protein_bind   attB2 (fragment): mutant version of attB; recombination site for the Gateway® BP reaction BP Clonase™
    422..446     +  misc_feature   RB T-DNA repeat: right border repeat from nopaline C58 T-DNA
    558..578     -  CDS            TetR (fragment): tetracycline resistance regulatory protein; tetR
    605..1750    -  CDS            trfA: TRFA_ECOLX - Experimental evidence at protein level: Swiss-Prot protein existence level 1. Also involved in plasmid copy number control, promoting intermolecular coupling of protein bound iterons at oriV, which inhibits replication initiation. From Escherichia coli.
   2086..2674    -  rep_origin     ori: high-copy-number ColE1/pMB1/pBR322/pUC origin of replication
   2845..3705    -  CDS            AmpR: β-lactamase; bla; confers resistance to ampicillin, carbenicillin, and related antibiotics
   3706..3810    -  promoter       AmpR promoter: bla
   3897..4528    -  rep_origin     oriV: incP origin of replication
   4620..4644    +  misc_feature   LB T-DNA repeat: left border repeat from nopaline C58 T-DNA
