[The description below was written by a language model from this plasmid's Addgene catalogue record and pLannotate feature annotations shown in this document.]
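Description:
pEPOR1CB0081 is a Level 1 Golden Gate (MoClo-style) cassette plasmid for plant genome editing, built in the pICH47751 acceptor backbone. It carries a single guide RNA transcription unit intended for use with Streptococcus pyogenes Cas9, with a spacer directed against the Arabidopsis thaliana gene AtMPK19 (AT3G14720). The guide is driven by the Arabidopsis U6-26 promoter, a small nuclear RNA promoter transcribed by RNA polymerase III and commonly used to produce short, uncapped guide transcripts in plants. The promoter and sgRNA parts were assembled through BsaI sites that were destroyed on cloning. The annotated sequence (about 4.7 kb) shows a short match to the AtU6 consensus promoter followed by the SpCas9 gRNA scaffold. The targeting spacer itself is not annotated separately but would lie between these two elements. A small attB2-like fragment downstream of the scaffold and a short TetR fragment appear to be partial matches rather than functional parts.

The sgRNA unit sits between nopaline-type left and right T-DNA border repeats, so the backbone has binary-vector architecture. It combines a high-copy ColE1/pUC-type origin for propagation in E. coli with the broad-host-range incP oriV and its trfA replication initiator, which support maintenance in Agrobacterium. Selection in bacteria is by ampicillin resistance (bla with its own promoter). No Cas9 gene or plant selectable marker is present. As a Level 1 module, it would typically be combined with Cas9 and selection cassettes in a higher-level multigene assembly. It was deposited as part of a toolkit comparing the efficiency and specificity of Cas nucleases in plants.
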