Addgene plasmid #117561: pEPOR1CB0081
Purpose: Level1 Golden Gate Cassette: sgRNA cassette for spCas9, targeting AtMPK19 {AT3G14720} in A. thaliana
Depositing lab: Nicola Patron. Depositing organization: Earlham Institute. Publication: Comparison of efficiency and specificity of CRISPR-associated (Cas) nucleases in plants: An expanded toolkit for precision genome engineering. Raitskin O, Schudoma C, West A, Patron NJ. PLoS One. 2019 Feb 27;14(2):e0211598. doi: 10.1371/journal.pone.0211598. eCollection 2019. PubMed 30811422.
Backbone
  Vector backbone: pICH47751
  Vector type: Plant Expression
Growth in bacteria
  Bacterial resistance: Ampicillin, 100 μg/mL
  Growth temperature: 37°C
  Growth strain: DH5alpha
  Copy number: High Copy
Gene/Insert
  Gene/Insert name: Promoter_AtU6-26 + sgRNA_AtMPK19 {AT3G14720} A. thaliana
  Species: Synthetic
  Promoter: AtU6-26 (pICSL90002)
  Cloning method: Restriction Enzyme; 5′ cloning site BsaI (destroyed during cloning); 3′ cloning site BsaI (destroyed during cloning)
Terms and licenses: Academic/Nonprofit Terms; Industry Terms: Not Available to Industry
Depositor comments: Please visit https://www.biorxiv.org/content/early/2018/09/20/422766 for BioRxiv preprint
How to cite: pEPOR1CB0081 was a gift from Nicola Patron (Addgene plasmid # 117561 ; http://n2t.net/addgene:117561 ; RRID:Addgene_117561)
